Addgene plasmid #13656: pCL52.2
Purpose: (Empty Backbone)
Depositing lab: Chia Lee. Depositing organization: University of Arkansas for Medical Sciences (UAMS). Publication: Molecular characterization and transcriptional analysis of type 8 capsule genes in Staphylococcus aureus. Sau S, Sun J, Lee CY. J Bacteriol. 1997 Mar . 179(5):1614-21. PubMed 9045821.
Backbone
  Vector backbone: N/A
  Backbone size (bp): 7912
  Vector type: E. coli-S. arueus shuttle vector
  Selectable markers: tetracycline in S. aureus at 30C
Growth in bacteria
  Bacterial resistance: Spectinomycin, 50 μg/mL
  Growth temperature: 30°C
  Growth strain: DH5alpha
  Copy number: Low Copy
Gene/Insert
  Gene/Insert name: None
  Cloning method: Restriction Enzyme
  Sequencing primers: 5′ N/A
Terms and licenses: Academic/Nonprofit Terms; Industry Terms: Not Available to Industry
How to cite: pCL52.2 was a gift from Chia Lee (Addgene plasmid # 13656 ; http://n2t.net/addgene:13656 ; RRID:Addgene_13656)
