[The description below was written by a language model from this plasmid's Addgene catalogue record, the feature table of its GenBank file and pLannotate feature annotations shown in this document.]
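Description:
pCL52.2 is an empty-backbone shuttle vector of 7,912 bp that replicates in both Escherichia coli and Staphylococcus aureus. It carries no insert and is intended to receive fragments by restriction cloning into a pUC18/19-type multiple cloning site. In E. coli it is maintained through the low-copy pSC101 origin together with its cognate Rep101 (RepA) protein, and it is selected with spectinomycin by an aadA aminoglycoside adenylyltransferase gene. That gene is flanked by fragments of integron-associated sequences (partial integrase, qacE and gentamicin acetyltransferase matches). These look like remnants of the resistance cassette's source rather than functional genes.

The staphylococcal portion is assembled from small Gram-positive plasmid sequences. It includes a tet(K)-type tetracycline efflux gene that provides selection in S. aureus, a fragment of the pre plasmid recombination gene, and replication-related matches: partial repF/repC and repN hits and the Cop-6 repressor that negatively regulates pE194 replication. The record specifies growth and tetracycline selection at 30°C. This is consistent with a temperature-sensitive pE194-type replicon, although the record does not explicitly say that replication is thermosensitive. A short fragment matching the phage lambda Nu1 terminase gene is also annotated, and its role is not stated.

The associated publication concerns the S. aureus type 8 capsule genes, which suggests use in genetic manipulation of staphylococcal loci, though the catalogue entry lists the plasmid only as an empty backbone. The accompanying GenBank record covers only a 643 bp stretch around the multiple cloning site, so the description above relies on the annotation of the full depositor sequence.
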