Features (pLannotate 1.2.2; 14 found; start..end, strand, type, name):
      1..57      +  misc_feature   MCS: pUC18/19 multiple cloning site
     53..526     -  CDS            pre (fragment): PRE3_STAAC - Protein inferred from homology: Swiss-Prot protein existence level 3. The interaction of the RSA site and the PRE protein may not only serves a function in plasmid maintenance, but may also contributes to the distribution of small antibiotic resistance plasmids among Gram- positive bacteria. From Staphylococcus aureus (strain COL).
    792..2090    -  CDS            tet (fragment): TCR_STAAU - Also known as tet(K). Protein inferred from homology: Swiss-Prot protein existence level 3. Resistance to tetracycline by an active tetracycline efflux. This is an energy-dependent process that decreases the accumulation of the antibiotic in whole cells. This protein functions as a metal- tetracycline/H(+) antiporter. From Staphylococcus aureus.
   2373..2675    -  CDS            YP12_STAAU: Protein inferred from homology: Swiss-Prot protein existence level 3. From Staphylococcus aureus.
   2722..2970    -  CDS            repF (fragment): REPY_STAAU - Also known as repC. Protein inferred from homology: Swiss-Prot protein existence level 3. Is essential for plasmid replication. Nicks the positive strand at the plus origin of replication. From Staphylococcus aureus.
   3054..3218    -  CDS            COP6_STAAU: Experimental evidence at protein level: Swiss-Prot protein existence level 1. Acts in trans as a negative regulatory element in pE194 replication. From Staphylococcus aureus.
   3638..3718    -  CDS            repN (fragment): REPN_STAAU - Experimental evidence at protein level: Swiss-Prot protein existence level 1. This protein is probably a specific topoisomerase involved in initiating replication. This protein is specifically required and may be rate-limiting for replication of the plasmid in vivo. From Staphylococcus aureus.
   3721..3930    +  CDS            Nu1 (fragment): TERS_LAMBD - Experimental evidence at protein level: Swiss-Prot protein existence level 1. The small subunit is responsible for the binding to multiple recognition elements within the packaging initiation site cos (PubMed:15755448, PubMed:16618107, PubMed:2989542). The terminase lies at a unique vertex of the procapsid and is composed of two subunits, a small terminase subunit involved in viral DNA recognition (binding to packaging sequence cos), and a large terminase subunit possessing endonucleolytic, ATPase and helicase activities (DNA maturation and packaging) (Probable). The terminase bin
   3936..4004    -  CDS            qacE (fragment): QACE_ECOLX - Protein inferred from homology: Swiss-Prot protein existence level 3. Multidrug exporter. Is implicated for the resistance to bacteriocidal quaternary ammonium compounds. From Escherichia coli.
   4168..4959    -  CDS            SmR: aminoglycoside adenylyltransferase (Murphy, 1985); aadA; confers resistance to spectinomycin and streptomycin
   4966..5022    -  CDS            GmR (fragment): gentamycin acetyltransferase; aacC1; confers resistance to gentamycin
   5108..5680    +  CDS            int (fragment) (sequence partly withheld): INT2_ECOLX - Protein inferred from homology: Swiss-Prot protein existence level 3. Putative integrase believed to be involved in the insertion of antibiotic resistance genes into plasmids and transposons. From Escherichia coli.
   6211..7161    -  CDS            Rep101: RepA protein needed for replication with the pSC101 origin; rep101
   7209..7431    -  rep_origin     pSC101 ori: low-copy replication origin that requires the Rep101 protein
>Addgene plasmid #13656 | pCL52.2 | depositor full sequence | sequence record 7733 | Author sequence
GAATTCGAGCTCGGTACCCGGGGATCCTCTAGAGTCGACCTGCAGGCATGCAAGCTTTTTTATTACCTAC
AACTTCTTTAGCACTTAAACGACCATCATCAGTTATTGGAACAACGCCATAATGCATATGTGGTGTTTTT
TCGTCCATGTGAACTGTTGCATATAATAAATTATCTTTACCGTATTCTTGTTCTAAAAACTCTTTAGCAT
ATTCAAAAAACTGCTTTGTATCTTCTGGCGTTTGATTATCAAAGAAATCATTGTCTGATGTAATTAAACC
ATCAATGTGTTTAATCGCGTCTGTTCTAATTTTTCTTTTGCCTGTATAATTCTGTTCGATTTTTTCATCA
ATCAAGTTATTAAAATTCTGTTTATTAGCATTTACCAAATCATAATTTAAGTAAGTTTTACTATGGTCTA
TATCTTCATTTTCATAATTATTATTTTCTCTTTGAACATGTTTTTGTATGCCCGTTGTATTTGTTCCAGA
TTTAACTTTTGAAACTCTAACAATGGAATAAGACATATAAAAATCACTCCTAAGCACAAAGGTTTTATGT
GTATTTAATAGTTTAAGTCTAACACACTAGACTTATTTTTAATAAGTCGTTAATACGTGTGCTCTGCGAG
GCTTAAACCTGTTTTTGCTAACGCAAAAAATGAGTGGCAAAATGCTAGCCACTCATAGTTCTAAACCAAA
ATATAATATAACTATTCAAACTGCTTTTCAGAACGTTTTAAATACAATAATCGTCAAAAGACAACTTAAA
TAATAAGGTTAGCCATGGCTACAGAATATTACTATACACTCCAGAAGAATAATTTATAAATTCCAGAACT
AGTTTACGATTAATCAATTGTAGTGACAATAAACCTCCTACAATTGCTATACCTGTTCCCTCTGATAAAA
AACTTGTGAAATTTAGCAAACTCATTCCAGAAGCAACTTCTTCTTCAGAAAGACTACTTGATACTATTTT
TGATATAACTGTTTTAGTAAAAGATAATTCGCCCATAACAAATATAAACATAAAAGTAGTCAACCACATA
CTAAACTCAACAAAAAATGCAATAGTTAAAAAACTTATAGAGATAGACAATGATCCTAAAATAAAAACAA
ATAATGATCCTTTTCTATCCACTAAAAAACCACCAAAATAACCAAAAACAATAACACTCATGGTTCCAGG
AAAAATAACACTATTACCTATTGTCGCTACATTTACATGATAAATAGTTTTCATCATATAAGGCACCATT
GATATAAAACCAGCTACTATAGAAAATATTAGCCCACCAGAAAACAAACCAAGCATAAACGGAATGTTTT
TCCCTAGTTTAGGATTAATAAAAGGGTTAGAAACTCTTGAAATATGTTTAATAAAAATCACAAAAAAGAT
TGTGAAGAGTATTAAAAAAGTCCAATTATAATTTGTCGTAAATAACATAAAACATATAATACTTATAGAC
ATTAAAACAATACCTACGATATCTAATGTATTTTTTGTTGATTTACCAGGTACCATTACTTTAATAAGAA
AAGGTATAGTTACTATTGTAATCATAGGAAGTATAAGTAGGTAAGACCAATGAATATAATGTGCTATTAT
TCCCCCTATTGAAGGACCTAACCCTTCACCTAAAGCTACAATTGATCCTATAAAACCAAAGGCTTTGCCT
TGTTTTTTTCTTGTAATATTTCTAGCTACAACCACCATAATCAGTGAAGGGAATGCAGCAGATCCTACTC
CTTGTACTAACCTACCAAAAATCAAAATAAAAAAGTGATTGTGACCAATAAAAGCAATCAATGAACCAAG
ACAGCTCAAACTAATACCAATAATTAACAATTTTTTTATATTTATATAATCAGATAATTTTCCATATACT
GCTGTTCCTATCGAAAAAGTTAACATATATGCAGTGTTTACCCAGTTTGTAATTCCAGGAGTAGTATTAA
AATGATTTGCAATATCAGGTAAAGAAACATTTAAAACCATTTCATTTAATACACTAAAAAATGAAAGAAT
ACAAAGCCAAAATAAAACGCTATAAAACAAACCTTTAAATTTTTTATATAAACTAAACAATTTTACCTCT
TTACTTGAGGTGACTAAAGTTTATAGGGGTAAATTATTCTTTCACCTCATATAAATTCCCCAAATTTTTA
AATAGACACTTCATAAAAAAATCCTCCTAAATTAGAATAGTTTAAATATATCATTTTTGTTCAGTAATAT
TAATATGTACACTATTTCCAAAATTTAAATTCATGTTGCCAAAAATCGATTATGTCTTTTGCGCAGTCGG
CTTAAACCAGTTTTCGCTGGTGCGAAAAAAGAGTGTCTTGTGACACCTAAATTCAAAATCTATCGGTCAG
ATTTATACCGATTTGATTTTATATATTCTTGAATAACATACGCCGAGTTATCACATAAAAGCGGGAACCA
ATCATCAAATTTAAACTTCATTGCATAATCCATTAAACTCTTAAATTCTACGATTCCTTGTTCATCAATA
AACTCAATCATTTCTTTAATTAATTTATATCTATCTGTTGTTGTTTTCTTTAATAATTCATCAACATCTA
CACCGCCATAAACTATCATATCTTCTTTTTGATATTTAAATTTATTAGGATCGTCCATGTGAAGCATATA
TCTCACAAGACCTTTCACACTTCCTGCAATCTGCGGAATAGTCGCATTCAATTCTTCTGTTAATTATTTT
TATCTGTTCATAAGATTTATTACCCTCATACATCACTAGAATATGATAATGCTCTTTTTTCATCCTACCT
TCTGTATCAGTATCCCTATCATGTAATGGAGACACTACAAATTGAATGTGTAACTCTTTTAAATACTCTA
ACCACTCGGCTTTTGCTGATTCTGGATATAAAACAAATGTCCAATTACGTCCTCTTGAATTTTTCTTGTT
TTCAGTTTCTTTTATTACATTTTCGCTCATGATATAATAACGGTGCTAATACACTTAACAAAATTTAGTC
ATAGATAGGCAGCATGCCAGTGCTGTCTATCTTTTTTTGTTTAAAATGCACCGTATTCCTCCTTTGCATA
TTTTTTTATTAGAATACCGGTTGCATCTGATTTGCTAATATTATATTTTTCTTTGATTCTATTTAATATC
TCATTTTCTTCTGTTGTAAGTCTTAAAGTAACAGCAACTTTTTTCTCTTCTTTTCTATCTACAACTATCA
CTGTACCTCCCAACATCTGTTTTTTTCACTTTAACATAAAAAACAACCTTTTAACATTAAAAACCCAATA
TTTATTTATTTGTTTGGACAATGGACAATGGACACCTAGGGGGGAGGTCGTAGTACCCCCCTATGTTTTC
TCCCCTAAATAACCCCAAAAATCTAAGAAAAAAAGACCTCAAAAAGGTCTTTAATTAACATCTCAAATTT
CGCATTTATTCCAATTTCCTTTTTGCGTGTGATGCGCTGCGTCCATTAAAAATCCTAGAGCTTTGCAACC
GAAAGTTAATAGCTGTCGCTACTACTTTCGCTTACGCTCTAAGTATATTTTAAGGACTGTCACACGCAAA
AAGTTTTCTCGGCATAAAAGTACCTCTACATCTCTAAATCGTCTGTACGCTGTTTCTCACGCTTTCTATC
GATTTGTTTTTGCAATTGTTTTTCGTTCGCTTTTAAAGTCGATTTCATTAAGTCCGTTAAATCGACTGGC
GACAGATCCCCTGGCTGACATTTTCGGTGCGAGTATCCGTACCATTCAGAACTGGCAGGAACAGGGAATG
CCCGTTCTGCGAGGCGGTGGCAAGGGTAATGAGGTGCTTTATGACTCTGCCGCCGTCATAAAATGGTATG
CCGAAAGGGATGCTGAAATTGAGAACGAAAAGCTGCGCCGGGAGGTTGAAGAACTGCGGCAGGCCAGCGA
GGCAGATCTGGATCTGGATTTTAATGCGGATGTTGCGATTACTTCGCCAACTATTGCGATAACAAGAAAA
AGCCAGCCTTTCATGATATATCTCCCAATTTGTGTAGGGCTTATTATGCACGCTTAAAAATAATAAAAGC
AGACTTGACCTGATAGTTTGGCTGTGAGCAATTATGTGCTTAGTGCATCTAACGCTTGAGTTAAGCCGCG
CCGCGAAGCGGCGTCGGCTTGAACGAATTGTTAGACATTATTTGCCGACTACCTTGGTGATCTCGCCTTT
CACGTAGTGGACAAATTCTTCCAACTGATCTGCGCGCGAGGCCAAGCGATCTTCTTCTTGTCCAAGATAA
GCCTGTCTAGCTTCAAGTATGACGGGCTGATACTGGGCCGGCAGGCGCTCCATTGCCCAGTCGGCAGCGA
CATCCTTCGGCGCGATTTTGCCGGTTACTGCGCTGTACCAAATGCGGGACAACGTAAGCACTACATTTCG
CTCATCGCCAGCCCAGTCGGGCGGCGAGTTCCATAGCGTTAAGGTTTCATTTAGCGCCTCAAATAGATCC
TGTTCAGGAACCGGATCAAAGAGTTCCTCCGCCGCTGGACCTACCAAGGCAACGCTATGTTCTCTTGCTT
TTGTCAGCAAGATAGCCAGATCAATGTCGATCGTGGCTGGCTCGAAGATACCTGCAAGAATGTCATTGCG
CTGCCATTCTCCAAATTGCAGTTCGCGCTTAGCTGGATAACGCCACGGAATGATGTCGTCGTGCACAACA
ATGGTGACTTCTACAGCGCGGAGAATCTCGCTCTCTCCAGGGGAAGCCGAAGTTTCCAAAAGGTCGTTGA
TCAAAGCTCGCCGCGTTGTTTCATCAAGCCTTACGGTCACCGTAACCAGCAAATCAATATCACTGTGTGG
CTTCAGGCCGCCATCCACTGCGGAGCCGTACAAATGTACGGCCAGCAACGTCGGTTCGAGATGGCGCTCG
ATGACGCCAACTACCTCTGATAGTTGAGTCGATACTTCGGCGATCACCGCTTCCCTCATGATGTTTAACT
TTGTTTTAGGGCGACTGCCCTGCTGCGTAACATCGTTGCTGCTCCATAACATCAAACATCGACCCACGGC
GTAACGCGCTTGCTGCTTGGATGCCCGAGGCATAGACTGTACCCCAAAAAAACAGTCATAACAAGCCATG
AAAACCGCCACTGCGCCGTTACCACCGCTGCGTTCGGTCAAGGTTCTGGACCAGTTGCGTGAGCGCATAC
GCTACTTGCATTACAGCTTACGAACCGAACAGGCTTATGTCCACTGGGTTCGTGCCTTCATCCGTTTCCA
CGGTGTGCGTCACCCGGCAACCTTGGGCAGCAGCGAAGTCGAGGCATTTCTGTCCTGGCTGGCGAACGAG
CGCAAGGTTTCGGTCTCCACG
[255 nt withheld, positions 5342-5596]
ACGATCATCGTGCGGGAGGGCAAGGGCTCCAAGGATCGGGCCTTGATGTTACCCGAGAGCTTGGCACCCA
GCCTGCGCGAGCAGGGGAATTAATTCCCACGGGTTTTGCTGCCCGCAAACGGGCTGTTCTGGTGTTGCTA
GTTTGTTATCAGAATCGCAGATCCGGCTTCAGCCGGTTTGCCGGCTGAAAGCGCTATTTCTTCCAGAATT
GCCATGATTTTTTCCCCACGGGAGGCGTCACTGGCTCCCGTGTTGTCGGCAGCTTTGATTCGATAAGCAG
CATCGCCTGTTTCAGGCTGTCTATGTGTGACTGTTGAGCTGTAACAAGTTGTCTCAGGTGTTCAATTTCA
TGTTCTAGTTGCTTTGTTTTACTGGTTTCACCTGTTCTATTAGGTGTTACATGCTGTTCATCTGTTACAT
TGTCGATCTGTTCATGGTGAACAGCTTTGAATGCACCAAAAACTCGTAAAAGCTCTGATGTATCTATCTT
TTTTACACCGTTTTCATCTGTGCATATGGACAGTTTTCCCTTTGATATGTAACGGTGAACAGTTGTTCTA
CTTTTGTTTGTTAGTCTTGATGCTTCACTGATAGATACAAGAGCCATAAGAACCTCAGATCCTTCCGTAT
TTAGCCAGTATGTTCTCTAGTGTGGTTCGTTGTTTTTGCGTGAGCCATGAGAACGAACCATTGAGATCAT
ACTTACTTTGCATGTCACTCAAAAATTTTGCCTCAAAACTGGTGAGCTGAATTTTTGCAGTTAAAGCATC
GTGTAGTGTTTTTCTTAGTCCGTTATGTAGGTAGGAATCTGATGTAATGGTTGTTGGTATTTTGTCACCA
TTCATTTTTATCTGGTTGTTCTCAAGTTCGGTTACGAGATCCATTTGTCTATCTAGTTCAACTTGGAAAA
TCAACGTATCAGTCGGGCGGCCTCGCTTATCAACCACCAATTTCATATTGCTGTAAGTGTTTAAATCTTT
ACTTATTGGTTTCAAAACCCATTGGTTAAGCCTTTTAAACTCATGGTAGTTATTTTCAAGCATTAACATG
AACTTAAATTCATCAAGGCTAATCTCTATATTTGCCTTGTGAGTTTTCTTTTGTGTTAGTTCTTTTAATA
ACCACTCATAAATCCTCATAGAGTATTTGTTTTCAAAAGACTTAACATGTTCCAGATTATATTTTATGAA
TTTTTTTAACTGGAAAAGATAAGGCAATATCTCTTCACTAAAAACTAATTCTAATTTTTCGCTTGAGAAC
TTGGCATAGTTTGTCCACTGGAAAATCTCAAAGCCTTTAACCAAAGGATTCCTGATTTCCACAGTTCTCG
TCATCAGCTCTCTGGTTGCTTTAGCTAATACACCATAAGCATTTTCCCTACTGATGTTCATCATCTGAGC
GTATTGGTTATAAGTGAACGATACCGTCCGTTCTTTCCTTGTAGGGTTTTCAATCGTGGGGTTGAGTAGT
GCCACACAGCATAAAATTAGCTTGGTTTCATGCTCCGTTAAGTCATAGCGACTAATCGCTAGTTCATTTG
CTTTGAAAACAACTAATTCAGACATACATCTCAATTGGTCTAGGTGATTTTAATCACTATACCAATTGAG
ATGGGCTAGTCAATGATAATTACTAGTCCTTTTCCTTTGAGTTGTGGGTATCTGTAAATTCTGCTAGACC
TTTGCTGGAAAACTTGTAAATTCTGCTAGACCCTCTGTAAATTCCGGTAGACCTTTGTGTGTTTTTTTTG
TTTATATTCAAGTGGTTATAATTTATAGAATAAAGAAAGAATAAAAAAAGATAAAAAGAATAGATCCCAG
CCCTGTGTATAACTCACTACTTTAGTCAGTTCCGCAGTATTACAAAAGGATGTCGCAAACGCTGTTTGCT
CCTCTACAAAACAGACCTTAAAACCCTAAAGGCTTAAGTAGCACCCTCGCAAGCTCGGGCAAATCGCTGA
ATATTCCTTTTGTCTCCGACCATCAGGCACCTGAGTCGCTGTCTTTTTCGTGACATTCAGTTCGCTGCGC
TCACGGCTCTGGCAGTGAATGGGGGTAAATGGCACTACAGGCGCCTTTTATGGATTCATGCAAGGAAACT
ACCCATAATACAAGAAAAGCCCGTCACGGGCTTCTCAGGGCGTTTTATGGCGGGTCTGCTATGTGGTGCT
ATCTGACTTTTTGCTGTTCAGCAGTTCCTGCCCTCTGATTTTCCAGTCTGACCACTTCGGATTATCCCGT
GACAGGTCATTCAGACTGGCTAATGCACCCAGTAAGGCAGCGGTATCATCAACAGGCTTACCCGTCTTAC
TGTCGG
