LOCUS       Exported 643 bp ds-DNA linear SYN 03-JUN-2021
DEFINITION  synthetic linear DNA
ACCESSION   .
VERSION     .
KEYWORDS    pCL52.2
SOURCE      synthetic DNA construct
  ORGANISM  synthetic DNA construct
REFERENCE   1 (bases 1 to 643)
  AUTHORS   Sau S, Sun J, Lee CY
  TITLE     Molecular characterization and transcriptional analysis of type 8
            capsule genes in Staphylococcus aureus.
  JOURNAL   J Bacteriol. 1997 Mar . 179(5):1614-21.
  PUBMED    9045821
REFERENCE   2 (bases 1 to 643)
  AUTHORS   .
  TITLE     Direct Submission
  JOURNAL   Exported Jun 3, 2021 from SnapGene Server 1.1.58
            http://www.snapgene.com
FEATURES             Location/Qualifiers
     source          1..643
                     /organism="synthetic DNA construct"
                     /mol_type="other DNA"
     misc_feature    149..205
                     /label=MCS
                     /note="pUC18/19 multiple cloning site"
ORIGIN
        1 gcttctgact ttttgctgtt cagcagttcc tgccctctga ttttccagtc tgaccacttc
       61 ggattatccc gtgacaggtc attcagactg gctaatgcac ccagtaaggc agcggtatca
      121 tcaacaggct tacccgtctt actgtcggga attcgagctc ggtacccggg gatcctctag
      181 agtcgacctg caggcatgca agctttttta ttacctacaa cttctttagc acttaaacga
      241 ccatcatcag ttattggaac aacgccataa tgcatatgtg gtgttttttc gtccatgtga
      301 actgttgcat ataataaatt atctttaccg tattcttgtt ctaaaaactc tttagcatat
      361 tcaaaaaact gctttgtatc ttctggcgtt tgattatcaa agaaatcatt gtctgatgta
      421 attaaaccat caatgtgttt aatcgcgtct gttctaattt ttcttttgcc tgtataattc
      481 tgttcgattt tttcatcaat caagttatta aaattctgtt tattagcatt taccaaatca
      541 taatttaagt aagttttact atggtctata tcttcatttt cataattatt attttctctt
      601 tgaacatgtt tttgtatgcc cgttgtattt gttccagatt taa
//
