>Addgene plasmid #13656 | pCL52.2 | addgene partial sequence | sequence record 106160 | pCL52-2-F
NGNNTNNGGNGCTTCTGACTTTTTGCTGTTCAGCAGTTCCTGCCCTCTGATTTTCCAGTCTGACCACTTC
GGATTATCCCGTGACAGGTCATTCAGACTGGCTAATGCACCCAGTAAGGCAGCGGTATCATCAACAGGCT
TACCCGTCTTACTGTCGGGAATTCGAGCTCGGTACCCGGGGATCCTCTAGAGTCGACCTGCAGGCATGCA
AGCTTTTTTATTACCTACAACTTCTTTAGCACTTAAACGACCATCATCAGTTATTGGAACAACGCCATAA
TGCATATGTGGTGTTTTTTCGTCCATGTGAACTGTTGCATATAATAAATTATCTTTACCGTATTCTTGTT
CTAAAAACTCTTTAGCATATTCAAAAAACTGCTTTGTATCTTCTGGCGTTTGATTATCAAAGAAATCATT
GTCTGATGTAATTAAACCATCAATGTGTTTAATCGCGTCTGTTCTAATTTTTCTTTTGCCTGTATAATTC
TGTTCGATTTTTTCATCAATCAAGTTATTAAAATTCTGTTTATTAGCATTTACCAAATCATAATTTAAGT
AAGTTTTACTATGGTCTATATCTTCATTTTCATAATTATTATTTTCTCTTTGAACATGTTTTTGTATGCC
CGTTGTATTTGTTCCAGATTTAANNTTGAAACACTNNNANNNNTGGNAATAAGAANNNTATAAAAATCNC
NCTCCTAAGNNCACAAAGNTTNNTGTGTATNNATAAGTTTAAGTCTAACACACTAGACTTATTTTTNNAT
AGTCGTTAANNNNNNGNNNCTGCNAGGCTNAACNNTNTGCTACGCAAAAATGANTGCAAATGCTAGCNAN
TCATANNCNANCAAANNNAANNNANNNNTNNNNCTGCTTCNAACNTTNNAANNCNANNNATCNN
